>Addgene plasmid #144446 | TFORF2970 | addgene full sequence | sequence record 405319 | Addgene NGS Result
TTAATGTAGTCTTATGCAATACTCTTGTAGTCTTGCAACATGGTAACGATGAGTTAGCAACATGCCTTAC
AAGGAGAGAAAAAGCACCGTGCATGCCGATTGGTGGAAGTAAGGTGGTACGATCGTGCCTTATTAGGAAG
GCAACAGACGGGTCTGACATGGATTGGACGAACCACTGAATTGCCGCATTGCAGAGATATTGTATTTAAG
TGCCTAGCTCGATACATAAACGGGTCTCTCTGGTTAGACCAGATCTGAGCCTGGGAGCTCTCTGGCTAAC
TAGGGAACCCACTGCTTAAGCCTCAATAAAGCTTGCCTTGAGTGCTTCAAGTAGTGTGTGCCCGTCTGTT
GTGTGACTCTGGTAACTAGAGATCCCTCAGACCCTTTTAGTCAGTGTGGAAAATCTCTAGCAGTGGCGCC
CGAACAGGGACTTGAAAGCGAAAGGGAAACCAGAGGAGCTCTCTCGACGCAGGACTCGGCTTGCTGAAGC
GCGCACGGCAAGAGGCGAGGGGCGGCGACTGGTGAGTACGCCAAAAATTTTGACTAGCGGAGGCTAGAAG
GAGAGAGATGGGTGCGAGAGCGTCAGTATTAAGCGGGGGAGAATTAGATCGCGATGGGAAAAAATTCGGT
TAAGGCCAGGGGGAAAGAAAAAATATAAATTAAAACATATAGTATGGGCAAGCAGGGAGCTAGAACGATT
CGCAGTTAATCCTGGCCTGTTAGAAACATCAGAAGGCTGTAGACAAATACTGGGACAGCTACAACCATCC
CTTCAGACAGGATCAGAAGAACTTAGATCATTATATAATACAGTAGCAACCCTCTATTGTGTGCATCAAA
GGATAGAGATAAAAGACACCAAGGAAGCTTTAGACAAGATAGAGGAAGAGCAAAACAAAAGTAAGACCAC
CGCACAGCAAGCGGCCGCTGATCTTCAGACCTGGAGGAGGAGATATGAGGGACAATTGGAGAAGTGAATT
ATATAAATATAAAGTAGTAAAAATTGAACCATTAGGAGTAGCACCCACCAAGGCAAAGAGAAGAGTGGTG
CAGAGAGAAAAAAGAGCAGTGGGAATAGGAGCTTTGTTCCTTGGGTTCTTGGGAGCAGCAGGAAGCACTA
TGGGCGCAGCGTCAATGACGCTGACGGTACAGGCCAGACAATTATTGTCTGGTATAGTGCAGCAGCAGAA
CAATTTGCTGAGGGCTATTGAGGCGCAACAGCATCTGTTGCAACTCACAGTCTGGGGCATCAAGCAGCTC
CAGGCAAGAATCCTGGCTGTGGAAAGATACCTAAAGGATCAACAGCTCCTGGGGATTTGGGGTTGCTCTG
GAAAACTCATTTGCACCACTGCTGTGCCTTGGAATGCTAGTTGGAGTAATAAATCTCTGGAACAGATTTG
GAATCACACGACCTGGATGGAGTGGGACAGAGAAATTAACAATTACACAAGCTTAATACACTCCTTAATT
GAAGAATCGCAAAACCAGCAAGAAAAGAATGAACAAGAATTATTGGAATTAGATAAATGGGCAAGTTTGT
GGAATTGGTTTAACATAACAAATTGGCTGTGGTATATAAAATTATTCATAATGATAGTAGGAGGCTTGGT
AGGTTTAAGAATAGTTTTTGCTGTACTTTCTATAGTGAATAGAGTTAGGCAGGGATATTCACCATTATCG
TTTCAGACCCACCTCCCAACCCCGAGGGGACCCATGCATTGCATCTCAATTAGTCAGCAACCAGGTGTGG
AAAGTCCCCAGGCTCCCCAGCAGGCAGAAGTATGCAAAGCATGCGTCTCAATTAGTCAGCAACCATAGTC
CCGCCCCTAACTCCGCCCATCCCGCCCCTAACTCCGCCCAGTTCCGCCCATTCTCCGCCCCATGGCTGAC
TAATTTTTTTTATTTATGCAGAGGCCGAGGCCGCCTCGGCCTCTGAGCTATTCCAGAAGTAGTGAGGAGG
CTTTTTTGGAGGCCTAGGCTTTTGCAAAAAGCTTTCTAGAGGTACCACCGGAGCTTACCATGACCGAGTA
CAAGCCCACGGTGCGCCTCGCCACCCGCGACGACGTCCCCAGGGCCGTACGCACCCTCGCCGCCGCGTTC
GCCGACTACCCCGCCACGCGCCACACCGTCGATCCGGACCGCCACATCGAGCGGGTCACCGAGCTGCAAG
AACTCTTCCTCACGCGCGTCGGGCTCGACATCGGCAAGGTGTGGGTCGCGGACGACGGCGCCGCCGTGGC
GGTCTGGACCACGCCGGAGAGCGTCGAAGCGGGGGCGGTGTTCGCCGAGATCGGCCCGCGCATGGCCGAG
TTGAGCGGTTCCCGGCTGGCCGCGCAGCAACAGATGGAAGGCCTCCTGGCGCCGCACCGGCCCAAGGAGC
CCGCGTGGTTCCTGGCCACCGTCGGCGTCTCGCCCGACCACCAGGGCAAGGGTCTGGGCAGCGCCGTCGT
GCTCCCCGGAGTGGAGGCGGCCGAGCGCGCCGGGGTGCCCGCCTTCCTGGAGACCTCCGCGCCCCGCAAC
CTCCCCTTCTACGAGCGGCTCGGCTTCACCGTCACCGCCGACGTCGAGGTGCCCGAAGGACCGCGCACCT
GGTGCATGACCCGCAAGCCCGGTGCCAGTTAACGAATTCTAGATCTTGAGACAAATGGCAGTATTCATCC
ACAATTTTAAAAGAAAAGGGGGGATTGGGGGGTACAGTGCAGGGGAAAGAATAGTAGACATAATAGCAAC
AGACATACAAACTAAAGAATTACAAAAACAAATTACAAAAATTCAAAATTTTCGGGTTTATTACAGGGAC
AGCAGAGATCCACTTTGGCGCCGGCTCGAGGCCTGCAGGTGCAAAGATGGATAAAGTTTTAAACAGAGAG
GAATCTTTGCAGCTAATGGACCTTCTAGGTCTTGAAAGGAGTGGGAATTGGCTCCGGTGCCCGTCAGTGG
GCAGAGCGCACATCGCCCACAGTCCCCGAGAAGTTGGGGGGAGGGGTCGGCAATTGAACCGGTGCCTAGA
GAAGGTGGCGCGGGGTAAACTGGGAAAGTGATGTCGTGTACTGGCTCCGCCTTTTTCCCGAGGGTGGGGG
AGAACCGTATATAAGTGCAGTAGTCGCCGTGAACGTTCTTTTTCGCAACGGGTTTGCCGCCAGAACACAG
GTAAGTGCCGTGTGTGGTTCCCGCGGGCCTGGCCTCTTTACGGGTTATGGCCCTTGCGTGCCTTGAATTA
CTTCCACCTGGCTGCAGTACGTGATTCTTGATCCCGAGCTTCGGGTTGGAAGTGGGTGGGAGAGTTCGAG
GCCTTGCGCTTAAGGAGCCCCTTCGCCTCGTGCTTGAGTTGAGGCCTGGCCTGGGCGCTGGGGCCGCCGC
GTGCGAATCTGGTGGCACCTTCGCGCCTGTCTCGCTGCTTTCGATAAGTCTCTAGCCATTTAAAATTTTT
GATGACCTGCTGCGACGCTTTTTTTCTGGCAAGATAGTCTTGTAAATGCGGGCCAAGATCTGCACACTGG
TATTTCGGTTTTTGGGGCCGCGGGCGGCGACGGGGCCCGTGCGTCCCAGCGCACATGTTCGGCGAGGCGG
GGCCTGCGAGCGCGGCCACCGAGAATCGGACGGGGGTAGTCTCAAGCTGGCCGGCCTGCTCTGGTGCCTG
GCCTCGCGCCGCCGTGTATCGCCCCGCCCTGGGCGGCAAGGCTGGCCCGGTCGGCACCAGTTGCGTGAGC
GGAAAGATGGCCGCTTCCCGGCCCTGCTGCAGGGAGCTCAAAATGGAGGACGCGGCGCTCGGGAGAGCGG
GCGGGTGAGTCACCCACACAAAGGAAAAGGGCCTTTCCGTCCTCAGCCGTCGCTTCATGTGACTCCACGG
AGTACCGGGCGCCGTCCAGGCACCTCGATTAGTTCTCGAGCTTTTGGAGTACGTCGTCTTTAGGTTGGGG
GGAGGGGTTTTATGCGATGGAGTTTCCCCACACTGAGTGGGTGGAGACTGAAGTTAGGCCAGCTTGGCAC
TTGATGTAATTCTCCTTGGAATTTGCCCTTTTTGAGTTTGGATCTTGGTTCATTCTCAAGCCTCAGACAG
TGGTTCAAAGTTTTTTTCTTCCATTTCAGGTGTCGTGAGGCTAGCATCGATTGATCAACAAGTTTGTACA
AAAAAGTTGGCATGGACAGGGCCCCACAGAGACAGCACCGAGCCTCACGGGAGCTGCTGGCTGCAAAGAA
GACCCACACCTCACAAATTGAAGTGATCCCTTGCAAAATCTGTGGGGACAAGTCGTCTGGGATCCACTAC
GGGGTTATCACCTGTGAGGGGTGCAAGGGCTTCTTCCGCCGGAGCCAGCGCTGTAACGCGGCCTACTCCT
GCACCCGTCAGCAGAACTGCCCCATCGACCGCACCAGCCGAAACCGATGCCAGCACTGCCGCCTGCAGAA
ATGCCTGGCGCTGGGCATGTCCCGAGATGCTGTCAAGTTCGGCCGCATGTCCAAGAAGCAGAGGGACAGC
CTGCATGCAGAAGTGCAGAAACAGCTGCAGCAGCGGCAACAGCAGCAACAGGAACCAGTGGTCAAGACCC
CTCCAGCAGGGGCCCAAGGAGCAGATACCCTCACCTACACCTTGGGGCTCCCAGACGGGCAGCTGCCCCT
GGGCTCCTCGCCTGACCTGCCTGAGGCTTCTGCCTGTCCCCCTGGCCTCCTGAAAGCCTCAGGCTCTGGG
CCCTCATATTCCAACAACTTGGCCAAGGCAGGGCTCAATGGGGCCTCATGCCACCTTGAATACAGCCCTG
AGCGGGGCAAGGCTGAGGGCAGAGAGAGCTTCTATAGCACAGGCAGCCAGCTGACCCCTGACCGATGTGG
ACTTCGTTTTGAGGAACACAGGCATCCTGGGCTTGGGGAACTGGGACAGGGCCCAGACAGCTACGGCAGC
CCCAGTTTCCGCAGCACACCGGAGGCACCCTATGCCTCCCTGACAGAGATAGAGCACCTGGTGCAGAGCG
TCTGCAAGTCCTACAGGGAGACATGCCAGCTGCGGCTGGAGGACCTGCTGCGGCAGCGCTCCAACATCTT
CTCCCGGGAGGAAGTGACTGGCTACCAGAGGAAGTCCATGTGGGAGATGTGGGAACGGTGTGCCCACCAC
CTCACCGAGGCCATTCAGTACGTGGTGGAGTTCGCCAAGAGGCTCTCAGGCTTTATGGAGCTCTGCCAGA
ATGACCAGATTGTGCTTCTCAAAGCAGGAGCAATGGAAGTGGTGCTGGTTAGGATGTGCCGGGCCTACAA
TGCTGACAACCGCACGGTCTTTTTTGAAGGCAAATACGGTGGCATGGAGCTGTTCCGAGCCTTGGGCTGC
AGCGAGCTCATCAGCTCCATCTTTGACTTCTCCCACTCCCTAAGTGCCTTGCACTTTTCCGAGGATGAGA
TTGCCCTCTACACAGCCCTTGTTCTCATCAATGCCCATCGGCCAGGGCTCCAAGAGAAAAGGAAAGTAGA
ACAGCTGCAGTACAATCTGGAGCTGGCCTTTCATCATCATCTCTGCAAGACTCATCGCCAAAGCATCCTG
GCAAAGCTGCCACCCAAGGGGAAGCTTCGGAGCCTGTGTAGCCAGCATGTGGAAAGGCTGCAGATCTTCC
AGCACCTCCACCCCATCGTGGTCCAAGCCGCTTTCCCTCCACTCTACAAGGAGCTCTTCAGCACTGAAAC
CGAGTCACCTGTGGGGCTGTCCAAGTGCCCAACTTTCTTGTACAAAGTGGTTGATATCGGTAAGCCTATC
CCTAACCCTCTCCTCGGTCTCGATTCTACGTAGTAATGAACTAGTCCGTAACTTGAAAGTATTTCGATTT
CTTGGCTTTATATATCTTGTGGAAAGGACGAACTAGTTAAGAATCGAAGCCCGTTACGCGTTAAGTCGAC
AATCAACCTCTGGATTACAAAATTTGTGAAAGATTGACTGGTATTCTTAACTATGTTGCTCCTTTTACGC
TATGTGGATACGCTGCTTTAATGCCTTTGTATCATGCTATTGCTTCCCGTATGGCTTTCATTTTCTCCTC
CTTGTATAAATCCTGGTTGCTGTCTCTTTATGAGGAGTTGTGGCCCGTTGTCAGGCAACGTGGCGTGGTG
TGCACTGTGTTTGCTGACGCAACCCCCACTGGTTGGGGCATTGCCACCACCTGTCAGCTCCTTTCCGGGA
CTTTCGCTTTCCCCCTCCCTATTGCCACGGCGGAACTCATCGCCGCCTGCCTTGCCCGCTGCTGGACAGG
GGCTCGGCTGTTGGGCACTGACAATTCCGTGGTGTTGTCGGGGAAATCATCGTCCTTTCCTTGGCTGCTC
GCCTGTGTTGCCACCTGGATTCTGCGCGGGACGTCCTTCTGCTACGTCCCTTCGGCCCTCAATCCAGCGG
ACCTTCCTTCCCGCGGCCTGCTGCCGGCTCTGCGGCCTCTTCCGCGTCTTCGCCTTCGCCCTCAGACGAG
TCGGATCTCCCTTTGGGCCGCCTCCCCGCGTCGACTTTAAGACCAATGACTTACAAGGCAGCTGTAGATC
TTAGCCACTTTTTAAAAGAAAAGGGGGGACTGGAAGGGCTAATTCACTCCCAACGAAGACAAGATCTGCT
TTTTGCTTGTACTGGGTCTCTCTGGTTAGACCAGATCTGAGCCTGGGAGCTCTCTGGCTAACTAGGGAAC
CCACTGCTTAAGCCTCAATAAAGCTTGCCTTGAGTGCTTCAAGTAGTGTGTGCCCGTCTGTTGTGTGACT
CTGGTAACTAGAGATCCCTCAGACCCTTTTAGTCAGTGTGGAAAATCTCTAGCAGTACGTATAGTAGTTC
ATGTCATCTTATTATTCAGTATTTATAACTTGCAAAGAAATGAATATCAGAGAGTGAGAGGAACTTGTTT
ATTGCAGCTTATAATGGTTACAAATAAAGCAATAGCATCACAAATTTCACAAATAAAGCATTTTTTTCAC
TGCATTCTAGTTGTGGTTTGTCCAAACTCATCAATGTATCTTATCATGTCTGGCTCTAGCTATCCCGCCC
CTAACTCCGCCCATCCCGCCCCTAACTCCGCCCAGTTCCGCCCATTCTCCGCCCCATGGCTGACTAATTT
TTTTTATTTATGCAGAGGCCGAGGCCGCCTCGGCCTCTGAGCTATTCCAGAAGTAGTGAGGAGGCTTTTT
TGGAGGCCTAGGGACGTACCCAATTCGCCCTATAGTGAGTCGTATTACGCGCGCTCACTGGCCGTCGTTT
TACAACGTCGTGACTGGGAAAACCCTGGCGTTACCCAACTTAATCGCCTTGCAGCACATCCCCCTTTCGC
CAGCTGGCGTAATAGCGAAGAGGCCCGCACCGATCGCCCTTCCCAACAGTTGCGCAGCCTGAATGGCGAA
TGGG
[124 nt withheld, positions 7355-7478]
C
[91 nt withheld, positions 7480-7570]
A
[49 nt withheld, positions 7572-7620]
CCTTTGACGTTGGAGTCCACGTTCTTT
[37 nt withheld, positions 7648-7684]
ACCCTATCTCGGTCTATTCTTTTGATTTATAAGGGATTTTGCCGATTTCGGCCTATTGGTTAAAAAATGA
GCTGATTTAACAAAAATTTAACGCGAATTTTAACAAAATATTAACGCTTACAATTTAGGTGGCACTTTTC
GGGGAAATGTGCGCGGAACCCCTATTTGTTTATTTTTCTAAATACATTCAAATATGTATCCGCTCATGAG
ACAATAACCCTGATAAATGCTTCAATAATATTGAAAAAGGAAGAGTATGAGTATTCAACATTTCCGTGTC
GCCCTTATTCCCTTTTTTGCGGCATTTTGCCTTCCTGTTTTTGCTCACCCAGAAACGCTGGTGAAAGTAA
AAGATGCTGAAGATCAGTTGGGTGCACGAGTGGGTTACATCGAACTGGATCTCAACAGCGGTAAGATCCT
TGAGAGTTTTCGCCCCGAAGAACGTTTTCCAATGATGAGCACTTTTAAAGTTCTGCTATGTGGCGCGGTA
TTATCCCGTATTGACGCCGGGCAAGAGCAACTCGGTCGCCGCATACACTATTCTCAGAATGACTTGGTTG
AGTACTCACCAGTCACAGAAAAGCATCTTACGGATGGCATGACAGTAAGAGAATTATGCAGTGCTGCCAT
AACCATGAGTGATAACACTGCGGCCAACTTACTTCTGACAACGATCGGAGGACCGAAGGAGCTAACCGCT
TTTTTGCACAACATGGGGGATCATGTAACTCGCCTTGATCGTTGGGAACCGGAGCTGAATGAAGCCATAC
CAAACGACGAGCGTGACACCACGATGCCTGTAGCAATGGCAACAACGTTGCGCAAACTATTAACTGGCGA
ACTACTTACTCTAGCTTCCCGGCAACAATTAATAGACTGGATGGAGGCGGATAAAGTTGCAGGACCACTT
CTGCGCTCGGCCCTTCCGGCTGGCTGGTTTATTGCTGATAAATCTGGAGCCGGTGAGCGTGGGTCTCGCG
GTATCATTGCAGCACTGGGGCCAGATGGTAAGCCCTCCCGTATCGTAGTTATCTACACGACGGGGAGTCA
GGCAACTATGGATGAACGAAATAGACAGATCGCTGAGATAGGTGCCTCACTGATTAAGCATTGGTAACTG
TCAGACCAAGTTTACTCATATATACTTTAGATTGATTTAAAACTTCATTTTTAATTTAAAAGGATCTAGG
TGAAGATCCTTTTTGATAATCTCATGACCAAAATCCCTTAACGTGAGTTTTCGTTCCACTGAGCGTCAGA
CCCCGTAGAAAAGATCAAAGGATCTTCTTGAGATCCTTTTTTTCTGCGCGTAATCTGCTGCTTGCAAACA
AAAAAACCACCGCTACCAGCGGTGGTTTGTTTGCCGGATCAAGAGCTACCAACTCTTTTTCCGAAGGTAA
CTGGCTTCAGCAGAGCGCAGATACCAAATACTGTTCTTCTAGTGTAGCCGTAGTTAGGCCACCACTTCAA
GAACTCTGTAGCACCGCCTACATACCTCGCTCTGCTAATCCTGTTACCAGTGGCTGCTGCCAGTGGCGAT
AAGTCGTGTCTTACCGGGTTGGACTCAAGACGATAGTTACCGGATAAGGCGCAGCGGTCGGGCTGAACGG
GGGGTTCGTGCACACAGCCCAGCTTGGAGCGAACGACCTACACCGAACTGAGATACCTACAGCGTGAGCT
ATGAGAAAGCGCCACGCTTCCCGAAGGGAGAAAGGCGGACAGGTATCCGGTAAGCGGCAGGGTCGGAACA
GGAGAGCGCACGAGGGAGCTTCCAGGGGGAAACGCCTGGTATCTTTATAGTCCTGTCGGGTTTCGCCACC
TCTGACTTGAGCGTCGATTTTTGTGATGCTCGTCAGGGGGGCGGAGCCTATGGAAAAACGCCAGCAACGC
GGCCTTTTTACGGTTCCTGGCCTTTTGCTGGCCTTTTGCTCACATGTTCTTTCCTGCGTTATCCCCTGAT
TCTGTGGATAACCGTATTACCGCCTTTGAGTGAGCTGATACCGCTCGCCGCAGCCGAACGACCGAGCGCA
GCGAGTCAGTGAGCGAGGAAGCGGAAGAGCGCCCAATACGCAAACCGCCTCTCCCCGCGCGTTGGCCGAT
TCATTAATGCAGCTGGCACGACAGGTTTCCCGACTGGAAAGCGGGCAGTGAGCGCAACGCAATTAATGTG
AGTTAGCTCACTCATTAGGCACCCCAGGCTTTACACTTTATGCTTCCGGCTCGTATGTTGTGTGGAATTG
TGAGCGGATAACAATTTCACACAGGAAACAGCTATGACCATGATTACGCCAAGCGCGCAATTAACCCTCA
CTAAAGGGAACAAAAGCTGGAGCTGCAAGC
Features (pLannotate 1.2.2; 34 found; start..end, strand, type, name):
      5..231     +  promoter       RSV promoter: Rous sarcoma virus enhancer/promoter
    232..412     +  LTR            5' LTR (truncated): truncated 5' long terminal repeat (LTR) from HIV-1
    459..584     +  misc_feature   HIV-1 Ψ: packaging signal of human immunodeficiency virus type 1
    568..931     +  CDS            HIV-1 gag (fragment): gag protein from human immunodeficiency virus 1; gag
   1077..1310    +  misc_feature   RRE: The Rev response element (RRE) of HIV-1 allows for Rev-dependent mRNA export from the nucleus to the cytoplasm.
   1687..1713    +  CDS            Rev (fragment): human immunodeficiency virus 1 (HIV-1) Rev protein; rev; enhances nuclear export of unspliced and incompletely spliced viral mRNAs
   1720..1743    +  promoter       SV40 promoter (fragment): SV40 early promoter
   1744..1815    +  promoter       SV40 promoter (fragment): SV40 enhancer and early promoter
   1839..1974    +  rep_origin     SV40 ori: SV40 origin of replication
   2020..2616    +  CDS            PuroR (fragment): puromycin N-acetyltransferase; pac from Streptomyces; confers resistance to puromycin
   2665..2782    +  misc_feature   cPPT/CTS: central polypurine tract and central termination sequence of HIV-1
   2847..2913    +  CDS            small t antigen (fragment): SV40 (simian virus 40) small t antigen
   2920..4098    +  promoter       EF-1α promoter: strong constitutive promoter for human elongation factor EF-1α
   4119..4136    +  protein_bind   attB1 (fragment): mutant version of attB; core recombination site for the Gateway® BP reaction BP Clonase™
   4142..5695    +  CDS            RORC: RORG_HUMAN - Also known as NR1F3, RORG, RZRG. Experimental evidence at protein level: Swiss-Prot protein existence level 1. [Isoform 2]: Essential for thymopoiesis and the development of several secondary lymphoid tissues, including lymph nodes and Peyer's patches. Required for the generation of LTi (lymphoid tissue inducer) cells. Regulates thymocyte survival through DNA-binding on ROREs of target gene promoter regions and recruitment of coactivaros via the AF-2. Also plays a key role, downstream of IL6 and TGFB and synergistically with RORA, for lineage specification of uncommitted CD4(+) T-
   5698..5721    -  protein_bind   attB2: mutant version of attB; recombination site for the Gateway® BP reaction BP Clonase™
   5729..5770    +  CDS            V5 tag: epitope tag from simian virus 5
   5786..5839    +  promoter       U6 promoter (fragment): RNA polymerase III promoter for human U6 snRNA
   5881..6469    +  misc_feature   WPRE: woodchuck hepatitis virus posttranscriptional regulatory element
   6520..6539    +  misc_feature   cPPT/CTS (fragment): central polypurine tract and central termination sequence of HIV-1
   6541..6774    +  LTR            3' LTR (ΔU3): self-inactivating 3' long terminal repeat (LTR) from HIV-1
   6852..6973    +  polyA_signal   SV40 poly(A) signal: SV40 polyadenylation signal
   7013..7148    +  rep_origin     SV40 ori: SV40 origin of replication
   7169..7187    -  promoter       T7 promoter: promoter for bacteriophage T7 RNA polymerase
   7195..7350    +  CDS            lacZα (fragment): LacZα fragment of β-galactosidase; lacZ fragment
   7355..7783    +  rep_origin     f1 ori (sequence partly withheld): f1 bacteriophage origin of replication; arrow indicates direction of (+) strand synthesis
   7836..7940    +  promoter       AmpR promoter: bla
   7941..8801    +  CDS            AmpR: β-lactamase; bla; confers resistance to ampicillin, carbenicillin, and related antibiotics
   8972..9560    +  rep_origin     ori: high-copy-number ColE1/pMB1/pBR322/pUC origin of replication
   9743..9835    +  CDS            lacI (fragment): lac repressor; lacI; The lac repressor binds to the lac operator to inhibit transcription in E. coli. This inhibition can be relieved by adding lactose or isopropyl-β-D-thiogalactopyranoside (IPTG).
   9848..9869    +  protein_bind   CAP binding site: CAP binding activates transcription in the presence of cAMP. E. coli catabolite activator protein
   9884..9914    +  promoter       lac promoter: promoter for the E. coli lac operon
   9922..9938    +  protein_bind   lac operator: The lac repressor binds to the lac operator to inhibit transcription in E. coli. This inhibition can be relieved by adding lactose or isopropyl-β-D-thiogalactopyranoside (IPTG). lac repressor encoded by lacI
   9983..10001   +  promoter       T3 promoter: promoter for bacteriophage T3 RNA polymerase
