[The description below was written by a language model from this plasmid's Addgene catalogue record and pLannotate feature annotations shown in this document.]
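Description:
TFORF2970 is a third-generation-style, self-inactivating lentiviral expression plasmid built on the pLX_TRC317 backbone from the Broad Institute Genetic Perturbation Platform. It carries the human RORC open reading frame (the nuclear receptor also known as RORG or NR1F3). The plasmid belongs to a barcoded transcription factor ORF collection. It is propagated in E. coli through a high-copy ColE1/pUC origin with ampicillin resistance (bla), and an f1 origin is also present. The depositor notes that the plasmid can recombine, which is common for LTR-containing vectors.

The viral genome is transcribed from an RSV promoter fused to a truncated HIV-1 5' LTR. Downstream lie the Ψ packaging signal, a gag fragment, the RRE for Rev-dependent nuclear export, a cPPT/CTS, and a ΔU3 3' LTR that inactivates LTR promoter activity after integration. An SV40 poly(A) signal sits beyond the 3' LTR.

Within this frame an SV40 early promoter drives puromycin N-acetyltransferase for selecting transduced mammalian cells. A separate EF-1α promoter drives the RORC coding sequence. The ORF was introduced by Gateway cloning and is flanked by attB1 and attB2 sites, and it reads into a C-terminal V5 epitope tag for detection. A WPRE downstream enhances transcript stability and expression.

The catalogue entry describes a unique 24-bp barcode for each construct, but the feature table does not annotate it, so its position is not stated. A short fragment annotated as U6 promoter between the V5 tag and the WPRE is too small to be a functional promoter.

The construct is intended for constitutive overexpression of RORC. The barcode allows this transcription factor to be identified in pooled screens, such as directed differentiation screens.
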