Addgene plasmid #144446: TFORF2970
Purpose: Lentiviral vector for overexpressing transcription factor ORFs with unique 24-bp barcodes. Barcodes facilitate identification of transcription factors in pooled screens.
Depositing lab: Feng Zhang. Depositing organization: Broad Institute. Publication: A transcription factor atlas of directed differentiation. Joung J, Ma S, Tay T, Geiger-Schuller KR, Kirchgatterer PC, Verdine VK, Guo B, Arias-Garcia MA, Allen WE, Singh A, Kuksenko O, Abudayyeh OO, Gootenberg JS, Fu Z, Macrae RK, Buenrostro JD, Regev A, Zhang F. Cell. 2023 Jan 5;186(1):209-229.e26. doi: 10.1016/j.cell.2022.11.026. PubMed 36608654.
Backbone
  Vector backbone: pLX_TRC317
  Backbone manufacturer: Broad Institute Genetic Perturbation Platform
  Backbone size w/o insert (bp): 8264
  Vector type: Mammalian Expression, Lentiviral
  Selectable markers: Puromycin
Growth in bacteria
  Bacterial resistance: Ampicillin, 100 μg/mL
  Growth temperature: 37°C
  Growth strain: NEB Stable
  Copy number: High Copy
Gene/Insert
  Gene/Insert name: RORC
  Species: H. sapiens (human)
  Insert size (bp): 1760
  Entrez Gene: RORC (a.k.a. IMD42, NR1F3, RORG, RZR-GAMMA, RZRG, TOR)
  Promoter: EF1a
  Tag / fusion protein: V5 (C terminal on insert)
  Cloning method: Gateway Cloning
  Sequencing primers: 5′ GGGTGGAGACTGAAGTTAGGCCAG; 3′ CACATAGCGTAAAAGGAGCAACATAG
Resource information
  A portion of this plasmid was derived from a plasmid made by: Broad Institute Genetic Perturbation Platform
Terms and licenses: Academic/Nonprofit Terms; Industry Terms: Not Available to Industry
Depositor comments: NM_005060.3 Please test multiple small colonies in case of plasmid recombination. To make this collection available in a timely manner, a portion of this collection was not fully sequenced by Addgene. If an Addgene verified full plasmid sequence is not available, please contact us prior to placing an order to request the full sequence.
How to cite: TFORF2970 was a gift from Feng Zhang (Addgene plasmid # 144446 ; http://n2t.net/addgene:144446 ; RRID:Addgene_144446)
