>Addgene plasmid #144446 | TFORF2970 | depositor partial sequence | sequence record 285453 | Insert
ATCGATTGATCAACAAGTTTGTACAAAAAAGTTGGCATGGACAGGGCCCCACAGAGACAGCACCGAGCCT
CACGGGAGCTGCTGGCTGCAAAGAAGACCCACACCTCACAAATTGAAGTGATCCCTTGCAAAATCTGTGG
GGACAAGTCGTCTGGGATCCACTACGGGGTTATCACCTGTGAGGGGTGCAAGGGCTTCTTCCGCCGGAGC
CAGCGCTGTAACGCGGCCTACTCCTGCACCCGTCAGCAGAACTGCCCCATCGACCGCACCAGCCGAAACC
GATGCCAGCACTGCCGCCTGCAGAAATGCCTGGCGCTGGGCATGTCCCGAGATGCTGTCAAGTTCGGCCG
CATGTCCAAGAAGCAGAGGGACAGCCTGCATGCAGAAGTGCAGAAACAGCTGCAGCAGCGGCAACAGCAG
CAACAGGAACCAGTGGTCAAGACCCCTCCAGCAGGGGCCCAAGGAGCAGATACCCTCACCTACACCTTGG
GGCTCCCAGACGGGCAGCTGCCCCTGGGCTCCTCGCCTGACCTGCCTGAGGCTTCTGCCTGTCCCCCTGG
CCTCCTGAAAGCCTCAGGCTCTGGGCCCTCATATTCCAACAACTTGGCCAAGGCAGGGCTCAATGGGGCC
TCATGCCACCTTGAATACAGCCCTGAGCGGGGCAAGGCTGAGGGCAGAGAGAGCTTCTATAGCACAGGCA
GCCAGCTGACCCCTGACCGATGTGGACTTCGTTTTGAGGAACACAGGCATCCTGGGCTTGGGGAACTGGG
ACAGGGCCCAGACAGCTACGGCAGCCCCAGTTTCCGCAGCACACCGGAGGCACCCTATGCCTCCCTGACA
GAGATAGAGCACCTGGTGCAGAGCGTCTGCAAGTCCTACAGGGAGACATGCCAGCTGCGGCTGGAGGACC
TGCTGCGGCAGCGCTCCAACATCTTCTCCCGGGAGGAAGTGACTGGCTACCAGAGGAAGTCCATGTGGGA
GATGTGGGAACGGTGTGCCCACCACCTCACCGAGGCCATTCAGTACGTGGTGGAGTTCGCCAAGAGGCTC
TCAGGCTTTATGGAGCTCTGCCAGAATGACCAGATTGTGCTTCTCAAAGCAGGAGCAATGGAAGTGGTGC
TGGTTAGGATGTGCCGGGCCTACAATGCTGACAACCGCACGGTCTTTTTTGAAGGCAAATACGGTGGCAT
GGAGCTGTTCCGAGCCTTGGGCTGCAGCGAGCTCATCAGCTCCATCTTTGACTTCTCCCACTCCCTAAGT
GCCTTGCACTTTTCCGAGGATGAGATTGCCCTCTACACAGCCCTTGTTCTCATCAATGCCCATCGGCCAG
GGCTCCAAGAGAAAAGGAAAGTAGAACAGCTGCAGTACAATCTGGAGCTGGCCTTTCATCATCATCTCTG
CAAGACTCATCGCCAAAGCATCCTGGCAAAGCTGCCACCCAAGGGGAAGCTTCGGAGCCTGTGTAGCCAG
CATGTGGAAAGGCTGCAGATCTTCCAGCACCTCCACCCCATCGTGGTCCAAGCCGCTTTCCCTCCACTCT
ACAAGGAGCTCTTCAGCACTGAAACCGAGTCACCTGTGGGGCTGTCCAAGTGCCCAACTTTCTTGTACAA
AGTGGTTGATATCGGTAAGCCTATCCCTAACCCTCTCCTCGGTCTCGATTCTACGTAGTAATGAACTAGT
CCGTAACTTGAAAGTATTTCGATTTCTTGGCTTTATATATCTTGTGGAAAGGACGAACTAGTTAAGAATC
GAAGCCCGTT
