>Addgene plasmid #144446 | TFORF2970 | depositor partial sequence | sequence record 285454 | Barcode
ACTAGTTAAGAATCGAAGCCCGTT
